Addgene plasmid #47798: RhopH2-bio
Purpose: Expresses enzymatically monobiotinylated full-length RhopH2 with no N-linked glycans upon cotransfection with BirA in mammalian cells. Contains a C-terminal rat Cd4 d3+4 tag.
Depositing lab: Gavin Wright. Depositing organization: Wellcome Sanger Institute. Publication: A library of functional recombinant cell surface and secreted Plasmodium falciparum merozoite proteins. Crosnier C, Wanaguru M, McDade B, Osier FH, Marsh K, Rayner JC, Wright GJ. Mol Cell Proteomics. 2013 Sep 16. 10.1074/mcp.O113.028357 PubMed 24043421.
Backbone
  Vector backbone: pTT3
  Backbone manufacturer: Yves Durocher, NRC
  Backbone size w/o insert (bp): 6633
  Total vector size (bp): 10710
  Vector type: Mammalian Expression
Growth in bacteria
  Bacterial resistance: Ampicillin, 100 μg/mL
  Growth temperature: 37°C
  Growth strain: DH5alpha
  Copy number: High Copy
Gene/Insert
  Gene/Insert name: Codon-optimised RhopH2
  Species: Synthetic; Plasmodium falciparum
  Insert size (bp): 4077
  Mutation: Exogenous signal peptide of mouse origin, changed Threonine149, Serine346, Threonine470, Threonine538, Threonine572, Serine609, Serine716, Serine792, Serine808, Serine892, Serine1018, Serine1130 and Threonine1311 to Alanine residues
  Promoter: CMV
  Tag / fusion protein: rat Cd4 d3+4 (C terminal on backbone); enzymatic biotinylation sequence (C terminal on backbone)
  Cloning method: Restriction Enzyme; 5′ cloning site NotI (not destroyed); 3′ cloning site AscI (not destroyed)
  Sequencing primers: 5′ CMV-fwd
Resource information
  A portion of this plasmid was derived from a plasmid made by: pTT3 was obtained under an MTA from Yves Durocher, National Research Council of Canada- Biotechnology Research Institute
Terms and licenses: Academic/Nonprofit Terms; Industry Terms: Not Available to Industry
How to cite: RhopH2-bio was a gift from Gavin Wright (Addgene plasmid # 47798 ; http://n2t.net/addgene:47798 ; RRID:Addgene_47798)
