[The description below was written by a language model from this plasmid's Addgene catalogue record and pLannotate feature annotations shown in this document.]
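Description:
RhopH2-bio is a 10.7 kb mammalian expression plasmid built on the pTT3 backbone, designed for transient production of a secreted, recombinant form of the Plasmodium falciparum rhoptry protein RhopH2. It is maintained in E. coli through a high-copy ColE1/pUC-type origin and selected with ampicillin via the β-lactamase gene. The backbone also carries an Epstein-Barr virus oriP fragment, which supports episomal retention in cells that express EBNA1. Remnants of lac regulatory sequences are annotated as well and appear to be backbone carry-over.

Expression is driven by the CMV immediate-early enhancer and promoter, followed by adenovirus-derived leader and splice elements and a chimeric intron fragment that typically improve transcript processing and yield. It is terminated by a rabbit β-globin polyadenylation signal. The roughly 4.1 kb insert, cloned between NotI and AscI sites, is a synthetic, codon-optimised full-length RhopH2 sequence. It is preceded by an exogenous mouse signal peptide, annotated as an immunoglobulin heavy chain signal fragment, which directs the protein into the secretory pathway. Thirteen serine or threonine residues were changed to alanine to remove N-linked glycosylation sites, so the mammalian cells do not add glycans to the protein.

The backbone supplies a C-terminal rat Cd4 domains 3+4 tag followed by an enzymatic biotinylation sequence; the latter is recorded in the catalogue fields but not picked up in the feature table. Cotransfection with a BirA biotin ligase plasmid yields monobiotinylated protein. The construct belongs to a library of merozoite cell-surface and secreted proteins.
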