Features (pLannotate 1.2.2; 17 found; start..end, strand, type, name):
    154..533     +  enhancer       CMV enhancer: human cytomegalovirus immediate early enhancer
    535..734     +  promoter       CMV promoter: human cytomegalovirus (CMV) immediate early promoter
    802..840     +  misc_feature   Ad SA (fragment): adenovirus major late transcript splice acceptor (Friedrich and Soriano, 1991)
    873..1082    -  CDS            PTP (fragment): TERM_ADE02 - Experimental evidence at protein level: Swiss-Prot protein existence level 1. Protein covalently bound to the viral DNA that acts as a primer for viral genomic replication by DNA strand displacement. Assembles on the viral origin of replication in an initiation complex with viral polymerase, DBP, host NFIA and host POU2F1/OCT1. During initiation, the polymerase covalently couples the first dCTP with Ser- 580 of pTP. The terminal protein stimulates the template activity over 20 fold compared to protein-free templates. Neo-synthesized viral genomes are linked to two preterminal prot
   1113..1202    +  intron         chimeric intron (fragment): chimera between introns from adenovirus and immunoglobulin heavy chain genes
   1221..1267    +  CDS            IgH signal sequence (fragment): signal sequence from the mouse immunoglobulin heavy chain variable region
   5424..5984    +  CDS            Cd4 (fragment): CD4_RAT - Experimental evidence at protein level: Swiss-Prot protein existence level 1. Integral membrane glycoprotein that plays an essential role in the immune response and serves multiple functions in responses against both external and internal offenses. In T-cells, functions primarily as a coreceptor for MHC class II molecule:peptide complex. The antigens presented by class II peptides are derived from extracellular proteins while class I peptides are derived from cytosolic proteins. Interacts simultaneously with the T-cell receptor (TCR) and the MHC class II presented by antigen presenti
   6090..6145    +  polyA_signal   β-globin poly(A) signal: rabbit β-globin polyadenylation signal (Gil and Proudfoot, 1987)
   6659..8340    -  rep_origin     oriP (fragment): Epstein-Barr virus oriP replication origin (Yates et al., 2000)
   8467..8571    +  promoter       AmpR promoter: bla
   8572..9432    +  CDS            AmpR: β-lactamase; bla; confers resistance to ampicillin, carbenicillin, and related antibiotics
   9603..10191   +  rep_origin     ori: high-copy-number ColE1/pMB1/pBR322/pUC origin of replication
  10374..10466   +  CDS            lacI (fragment): lac repressor; lacI; The lac repressor binds to the lac operator to inhibit transcription in E. coli. This inhibition can be relieved by adding lactose or isopropyl-β-D-thiogalactopyranoside (IPTG).
  10479..10500   +  protein_bind   CAP binding site: CAP binding activates transcription in the presence of cAMP. E. coli catabolite activator protein
  10515..10545   +  promoter       lac promoter: promoter for the E. coli lac operon
  10549..10571   +  protein_bind   lac operator (fragment): The lac repressor binds to the lac operator to inhibit transcription in E. coli. This inhibition can be relieved by adding lactose or isopropyl-β-D-thiogalactopyranoside (IPTG). lac repressor encoded by lacI
  10665..10690   -  CDS            bla(M) (fragment): β-lactamase lacking the signal sequence; bla(M); allows cytosolic expression of β-lactamase
>Addgene plasmid #47798 | RhopH2-bio | depositor full sequence | sequence record 68809 | RhopH2-bio sequence 10710 bps
AGATCTATACATTGAATCAATATTGGCAATTAGCCATATTAGTCATTGGTTATATAGCATAAATCAATAT
TGGCTATTGGCCATTGCATACGTTGTATCTATATCATAATATGTACATTTATATTGGCTCATGTCCAATA
TGACCGCCATGTTGACATTGATTATTGACTAGTTATTAATAGTAATCAATTACGGGGTCATTAGTTCATA
GCCCATATATGGAGTTCCGCGTTACATAACTTACGGTAAATGGCCCGCCTGGCTGACCGCCCAACGACCC
CCGCCCATTGACGTCAATAATGACGTATGTTCCCATAGTAACGCCAATAGGGACTTTCCATTGACGTCAA
TGGGTGGAGTATTTACGGTAAACTGCCCACTTGGCAGTACATCAAGTGTATCATATGCCAAGTCCGCCCC
CTATTGACGTCAATGACGGTAAATGGCCCGCCTGGCATTATGCCCAGTACATGACCTTACGGGACTTTCC
TACTTGGCAGTACATCTACGTATTAGTCATCGCTATTACCATGGTGATGCGGTTTTGGCAGTACACCAAT
GGGCGTGGATAGCGGTTTGACTCACGGGGATTTCCAAGTCTCCACCCCATTGACGTCAATGGGAGTTTGT
TTTGGCACCAAAATCAACGGGACTTTCCAAAATGTCGTAATAACCCCGCCCCGTTGACGCAAATGGGCGG
TAGGCGTGTACGGTGGGAGGTCTATATAAGCAGAGCTCGTTTAGTGAACCGTCAGATCCTCACTCTCTTC
CGCATCGCTGTCTGCGAGGGCCAGCTGTTGGGCTCGCGGTTGAGGACAAACTCTTCGCGGTCTTTCCAGT
ACTCTTGGATCGGAAACCCGTCGGCCTCCGAACGGTACTCCGCCACCGAGGGACCTGAGCGAGTCCGCAT
CGACCGGATCGGAAAACCTCTCGAGAAAGGCGTCTAACCAGTCACAGTCGCAAGGTAGGCTGAGCACCGT
GGCGGGCGGCAGCGGGTGGCGGTCGGGGTTGTTTCTGGCGGAGGTGCTGCTGATGATGTAATTAAAGTAG
GCGGTCTTGAGACGGCGGATGGTCGAGGTGAGGTGTGGCAGGCTTGAGATCCAGCTGTTGGGGTGAGTAC
TCCCTCTCAAAAGCGGGCATTACTTCTGCGCTAAGATTGTCAGTTTCCAAAAACGAGGAGGATTTGATAT
TCACCTGGCCCGATCTGGCCATACACTTGAGTGACAATGACATCCACTTTGCCTTTCTCTCCACAGGTGT
CCACTCCCAGGTCCAAGTTTGCCACCATGGAGTTTCAGACCCAGGTACTCATGTCCCTGCTGCTCTGCAT
GTCTGGTGCGGCCGCCCTGGAACTGAACGAGAAGGTGTCCATCAAGTACGGCGCCGAGCAGGGCGTGGGC
AGCGCCGACAGCAACACCAAGCTGTGCAGCGACATCCTGAAGTACCTGTACATGGACGAGTACCTGAGCG
AGGGCGACAAGGCCACCTTCGAGAAGAAATGCCACAACGTGATCGGCAACATCCGGAACACCTTCAGCAA
CAAGAACACCATCAAAGAGGGCAACGAGTTCCTGATGAGCATCCTGCACATGAAGTCCCTGTACGGCAAC
AACAACAATAACAACGCCGGCTCTGAGAGCGATGTGACCCTGAAGTCTCTGTACCTGAGCCTGAAGGGCA
GCCAGAACACCGAGGGCGAGAGCGAGGTGCCCAGCGACGACGAGATCAACAAGGCCATCATGAACTTCGT
GAAGTTCAACAAGTATCTGCTGGACAACAGCAACGACATCAAGAAGGTGCACGACTTTCTGGTGCTGACC
AGCCAGAGCAACGAGAATCTGCTGCCCAACAAAGAGAAGCTGTTCGAGCAGATCGTGGACCAGATCAAGT
ACTTCGACGAGTACTTCTTCGCCAGCGGCGGCAAGATCAAAGTGAAGAAGGGCTACCTGAAGTACAACTT
CCTGGACATCTACAAGCAGCCCGTGTGCAGCGCCTATCTGCACCTGTGCAGCCGGTACTACGAGAGCGTG
TCCATCTACATCCGGCTGAAGAAGGTGTTCAACGGCATCCCCGCCTTTCTGGACAAGAACTGCCGGAAAG
TGAAGGGCGAGGAATTCAAGAAACTGATGGACATGGAACTGAAGCACAACCACATCGTGGAGCGGTTCGA
CAAGTACATCATCAGCGACGACCTGTACTACGTGAACATGAAGGTGTTCGACCTGAAGAACGTGGACAAG
ATCCAGGTGTCCAAGATCGACGACATCAATAACCTGAACATCTACGAGCACAAAGAAACCATGCACCTGA
GCGCCAAGAACCTGGCCCGGTACATCGATATCAAGAAAGAGCTGAACGACGAGAAGGCCTACAAACAGCT
GATGAGCGCCATCCGGAAATACGTGACCACCCTGACCAAGGCCGACAGCGACATCACCTACTTTGTGAAG
CAGCTGGACGACGAGGAAATCGAGCGGTTCCTGATCGACCTGAACTTCTTCCTGTACAACGGCTTCCTGC
GGATCACCGAGGACAAGCACCTGATCAACGCCGACGACGTGTCCCCCAGCTACATCAACCTGTACCGGTC
CAACAACATCGTGGCCCTGTACATCCTGAAAACCCAGTACGAGGAAAACAAGCTGTCCGAGTACCGGGCC
CACAAGTTCTACCGGCGGAAGCGGGTGTCCAATATCGCCAACGACATGATCAAGAAGGACTTCACCCAGA
CCAACGCCCTGACCAATCTGCCCAACCTGGACAACAAGAAAACCACCGAGTACTACCTGAAAGAATACGA
GAACTTCGTGGAGAACTTCCAGCCCGATCTGCACGATATCATGAAGCTGCAGCTGTTCTTCACCATGGCC
TTCAAGGACTGCAACGTGAACCAGAACTTCGCCGAGACAAGCAAGAAGCTGTGGTTCGATCTGCTGTACG
CCTACGACAAGTTCGGCTGGTTCTACATCCACCCCAACGAAGTGATCAACAGCATCAATAAGGCCGACTT
CGTGCGGCACGTGCTGGTGTCCCGGAACTTCCTGCTGAAGAACAACGACCAGCTGACCTTCCTGGAAACC
CAGGTGGCCAAAATCGTGGAGATCATCAACCTGGCCCTGGAAGTGGACAAGAGCCCCGACAGCCTGGACT
TCAGCATCCCCATGAACTTTTTCAACCACAAGAACGGCTACCACGTGATGAACGACGACAAGCTGAAGCT
GCTGACCTCCTACGAGTACATCGACAGCATTGCCAACAACTACTTTTTCCTGAGCGAGTACAAGAACGAC
GTGTTCCGGACCGGCAACAACTTCAAGCTGTACTTCAATCTGCCTAACATCTACAGCCTGGCCTACCAGC
TGTTCAACGAGCTGGCCATCAACATCAACGTGATCACCAACGTGCCCCTGAAGAAGTATCTGAAGTATAA
CGCCGCCTACGCCTACTTCACCCTGATGAACATGATCGGCAAGAACCACGACATCTACTCCAAGGGCAGC
AGATTCGTGTACGCCTCCTACATCCTGGGCCTGGTGTTCTTCATCGAGAGCCACATCGACATTGCCCGGC
TGAAGCCCAAGGACTTCTTCTTCATGAAGCAGAGCCTGCCCATCATCGACCACGTGTACCACAAGGATCT
GAAAACACTGAAGAAGAACTGCGCCCTGCTGACCGACTTCATGAAGATCAATAAGAACAGCCAGAACTAC
GCCCTGACACACACCGAGGAAATGATCAAGATCCTGGGGCTGCTGACCGTGACCCTGTGGGCCAAAGAGG
GGAAGAAGTCCGTCTACTACGACGACGATGTGTCCCTGTACCGGAAGCTGATGGTGTCCTGCGTGTTCAA
TGGCGGCGAGACAATCCAGGAAAAGCTGGCCAACAATATCGAGAAGTCCTGCGACATCAGCCAGTACGGC
ATCAAGAGCAAGAACCTGAAGGATATGATCGACATCAATCTGGCCATCCACAAGTGGAACCCCGCCGAGA
TCGAGAAGCTGGCCTACAGCTTCGTGCTGTCCTGCAAGATGCAGAAACTCATGTACAAGCCCATGAACGT
GGAGAAGCTGCCCCTGGAAGATTACTACAAGCTGTCTCTGGCCCCCGACATGGTCAAGACCTACCACTGC
TACAAGCTGGGCAAGCAGGCCGCCGAGCTGCTGGAAAGCATCATCCTGAAGAAAAAGTTCGTGCGGTTCA
GAGTGACCGACGCCATCGACGTGTACGACTTTTTCTACATCAAAAAAGTGCTGTCCAGCCGGATCAAAAA
AGAGTACAACGAGTTTCTGCAGGACAAGCGGGCCTTCGAGAAAAAAGAGCTGGAAACCATCCTGAACAAC
GCCCCCTTCAGCGAGGAACAGACCATGAAGCTGATCAATAGCTACGAGTGCCACTGGTTCACCAGCTACG
AGAATTTCCGGATCCTGTGGATGCACGCCAGCAGCAATCTGGGCACCGGCACCTACCTCAAGAATTTCTT
CTCTGAGCTGTGGCAGAACATCCGGTTTCTGTTCAAGTCCAAGCTGAAGATCCGGGACATGGAATACTTC
AGCGGCGACATCTCCCAGATGAATCTGCTGGATTACTACAGCCCCATGGTGCACAGCGAGAGCCACTGCC
AGGAAAAGATGCAAGTCCTGTTCATCACCCTGCGGGACAGCAAAGAGGAAAACCGGGCCGAGATCGCCCA
GAAAGTGAAGTCTGCCTACTACCAGTGCAAGCTGGACTACTACAAGAACCACCACAGCGACTTCATCCAC
CGGATCCACCCTAACGATTTTCTGAACAACAAGGTGTACGTGCTGAAGCAGCCCTACTACCTGATGTCCA
ATGTGCCTCTGAACAACCCCAAGAAAGTGTCCCGGCTGTTCGTGACCGAGGGCACCCTGGAATATCTGCT
GCTGGATAAGATCAACATCCCCGAGTGCTTCGGCCCCTGCACCAAGCTGCACTTTAACAAGGTGGTCATC
AAAGAGTCCAAGCAGCGGATCTACGACATGACCATCAACAACGCCCTGGTGCCCGAGATCCAGCCCTACA
ACAGACGGAAGTACATGACAATCTACATCAACGAGGCCTACATCAAGAACATCGTGTCCGATGCCCTGAC
CAGCGAAGAGATCAAGCGGCACGATATCCAGAAGGGCAACATCAAGATCTGCATGGGCAAGAGCACATAC
CTGACCGAGCCCATCCTGACAGAGGAACACTTTAACCTGGCCCACAAGCCCGTGTACGATTTCAGCAGCG
TGAAGCACAATCTGAAAGTGTTCCACATGAAGAATGAGCATCTGGTGTCTGAGGACCCCAACGACGACTG
CTTCATCAACTACCCCCTGGCCACCATTAACCTGGACATCAGCGACCCCTACAAAGAGATCTCCGAGGAC
CTGATCAAGAATCTGTACATTCTGAAGTCCAGCGGCGCGCCGTCGACCTCCATCACGGCCTATAAGAGTG
AGGGGGAGTCAGCGGAGTTCTCCTTCCCACTCAACCTTGGAGAGGAAAGCCTGCAGGGAGAGTTGAGATG
GAAGGCAGAGAAGGCTCCTTCTTCCCAGTCCTGGATCACCTTCTCCCTAAAGAACCAAAAGGTGTCTGTG
CAGAAGTCTACTAGCAACCCCAAGTTCCAGCTGTCCGAAACGCTCCCACTCACCCTTCAGATACCCCAGG
TCTCCCTTCAGTTTGCTGGTTCTGGCAACCTGACCCTGACTCTGGACAGAGGGATACTGTATCAGGAAGT
GAACCTGGTGGTGATGAAAGTGACTCAGCCCGACAGCAACACTTTGACCTGTGAGGTGATGGGACCCACC
TCACCCAAGATGAGACTGATCTTGAAGCAGGAGAATCAGGAGGCCAGGGTCTCCAGGCAGGAGAAAGTGA
TTCAAGTGCAGGCCCCTGAAGCAGGGGTGTGGCAATGTCTACTGAGTGAAGGTGAAGAGGTCAAGATGGA
CTCCAAGATCCAGGTTTTATCCAAAGGGTTGAATTCCGGATCACTGCATCATATTCTGGATGCACAGAAA
ATGGTGTGGAATCATCGTTAAGTCTAGACACGTGATTAATTAAGGATCCCCCGACCTCGACCTCTGGCTA
ATAAAGGAAATTTATTTTCATTGCAATAGTGTGTTGGAATTTTTTGTGTCTCTCACTCGGAAGGACATAT
GGGAGGGCAAATCATTTGGTCGAGATCCCTCGGAGATCTCTAGCTAGAGGATCGATCCCCGCCCCGGACG
AACTAAACCTGACTACGACATCTCTGCCCCTTCTTCGCGGGGCAGTGCATGTAATCCCTTCAGTTGGTTG
GTACAACTTGCCAACTGGGCCCTGTTCCACATGTGACACGGGGGGGGACCAAACACAAAGGGGTTCTCTG
ACTGTAGTTGACATCCTTATAAATGGATGTGCACATTTGCCAACACTGAGTGGCTTTCATCCTGGAGCAG
ACTTTGCAGTCTGTGGACTGCAACACAACATTGCCTTTATGTGTAACTCTTGGCTGAAGCTCTTACACCA
ATGCTGGGGGACATGTACCTCCCAGGGGCCCAGGAAGACTACGGGAGGCTACACCAACGTCAATCAGAGG
GGCCTGTGTAGCTACCGATAAGCGGACCCTCAAGAGGGCATTAGCAATAGTGTTTATAAGGCCCCCTTGT
TAACCCTAAACGGGTAGCATATGCTTCCCGGGTAGTAGTATATACTATCCAGACTAACCCTAATTCAATA
GCATATGTTACCCAACGGGAAGCATATGCTATCGAATTAGGGTTAGTAAAAGGGTCCTAAGGAACAGCGA
TATCTCCCACCCCATGAGCTGTCACGGTTTTATTTACATGGGGTCAGGATTCCACGAGGGTAGTGAACCA
TTTTAGTCACAAGGGCAGTGGCTGAAGATCAAGGAGCGGGCAGTGAACTCTCCTGAATCTTCGCCTGCTT
CTTCATTCTCCTTCGTTTAGCTAATAGAATAACTGCTGAGTTGTGAACAGTAAGGTGTATGTGAGGTGCT
CGAAAACAAGGTTTCAGGTGACGCCCCCAGAATAAAATTTGGACGGGGGGTTCAGTGGTGGCATTGTGCT
ATGACACCAATATAACCCTCACAAACCCCTTGGGCAATAAATACTAGTGTAGGAATGAAACATTCTGAAT
ATCTTTAACAATAGAAATCCATGGGGTGGGGACAAGCCGTAAAGACTGGATGTCCATCTCACACGAATTT
ATGGCTATGGGCAACACATAATCCTAGTGCAATATGATACTGGGGTTATTAAGATGTGTCCCAGGCAGGG
ACCAAGACAGGTGAACCATGTTGTTACACTCTATTTGTAACAAGGGGAAAGAGAGTGGACGCCGACAGCA
GCGGACTCCACTGGTTGTCTCTAACACCCCCGAAAATTAAACGGGGCTCCACGCCAATGGGGCCCATAAA
CAAAGACAAGTGGCCACTCTTTTTTTTGAAATTGTGGAGTGGGGGCACGCGTCAGCCCCCACACGCCGCC
CTGCGGTTTTGGACTGTAAAATAAGGGTGTAATAACTTGGCTGATTGTAACCCCGCTAACCACTGCGGTC
AAACCACTTGCCCACAAAACCACTAATGGCACCCCGGGGAATACCTGCATAAGTAGGTGGGCGGGCCAAG
ATAGGGGCGCGATTGCTGCGATCTGGAGGACAAATTACACACACTTGCGCCTGAGCGCCAAGCACAGGGT
TGTTGGTCCTCATATTCACGAGGTCGCTGAGAGCACGGTGGGCTAATGTTGCCATGGGTAGCATATACTA
CCCAAATATCTGGATAGCATATGCTATCCTAATCTATATCTGGGTAGCATAGGCTATCCTAATCTATATC
TGGGTAGCATATGCTATCCTAATCTATATCTGGGTAGTATATGCTATCCTAATTTATATCTGGGTAGCAT
AGGCTATCCTAATCTATATCTGGGTAGCATATGCTATCCTAATCTATATCTGGGTAGTATATGCTATCCT
AATCTGTATCCGGGTAGCATATGCTATCCTAATAGAGATTAGGGTAGTATATGCTATCCTAATTTATATC
TGGGTAGCATATACTACCCAAATATCTGGATAGCATATGCTATCCTAATCTATATCTGGGTAGCATATGC
TATCCTAATCTATATCTGGGTAGCATAGGCTATCCTAATCTATATCTGGGTAGCATATGCTATCCTAATC
TATATCTGGGTAGTATATGCTATCCTAATTTATATCTGGGTAGCATAGGCTATCCTAATCTATATCTGGG
TAGCATATGCTATCCTAATCTATATCTGGGTAGTATATGCTATCCTAATCTGTATCCGGGTAGCATATGC
TATCCTCATGATAAGCTGTCAAACATGAGAATTTTCTTGAAGACGAAAGGGCCTCGTGATACGCCTATTT
TTATAGGTTAATGTCATGATAATAATGGTTTCTTAGACGTCAGGTGGCACTTTTCGGGGAAATGTGCGCG
GAACCCCTATTTGTTTATTTTTCTAAATACATTCAAATATGTATCCGCTCATGAGACAATAACCCTGATA
AATGCTTCAATAATATTGAAAAAGGAAGAGTATGAGTATTCAACATTTCCGTGTCGCCCTTATTCCCTTT
TTTGCGGCATTTTGCCTTCCTGTTTTTGCTCACCCAGAAACGCTGGTGAAAGTAAAAGATGCTGAAGATC
AGTTGGGTGCACGAGTGGGTTACATCGAACTGGATCTCAACAGCGGTAAGATCCTTGAGAGTTTTCGCCC
CGAAGAACGTTTTCCAATGATGAGCACTTTTAAAGTTCTGCTATGTGGCGCGGTATTATCCCGTGTTGAC
GCCGGGCAAGAGCAACTCGGTCGCCGCATACACTATTCTCAGAATGACTTGGTTGAGTACTCACCAGTCA
CAGAAAAGCATCTTACGGATGGCATGACAGTAAGAGAATTATGCAGTGCTGCCATAACCATGAGTGATAA
CACTGCGGCCAACTTACTTCTGACAACGATCGGAGGACCGAAGGAGCTAACCGCTTTTTTGCACAACATG
GGGGATCATGTAACTCGCCTTGATCGTTGGGAACCGGAGCTGAATGAAGCCATACCAAACGACGAGCGTG
ACACCACGATGCCTGCAGCAATGGCAACAACGTTGCGCAAACTATTAACTGGCGAACTACTTACTCTAGC
TTCCCGGCAACAATTAATAGACTGGATGGAGGCGGATAAAGTTGCAGGACCACTTCTGCGCTCGGCCCTT
CCGGCTGGCTGGTTTATTGCTGATAAATCTGGAGCCGGTGAGCGTGGGTCTCGCGGTATCATTGCAGCAC
TGGGGCCAGATGGTAAGCCCTCCCGTATCGTAGTTATCTACACGACGGGGAGTCAGGCAACTATGGATGA
ACGAAATAGACAGATCGCTGAGATAGGTGCCTCACTGATTAAGCATTGGTAACTGTCAGACCAAGTTTAC
TCATATATACTTTAGATTGATTTAAAACTTCATTTTTAATTTAAAAGGATCTAGGTGAAGATCCTTTTTG
ATAATCTCATGACCAAAATCCCTTAACGTGAGTTTTCGTTCCACTGAGCGTCAGACCCCGTAGAAAAGAT
CAAAGGATCTTCTTGAGATCCTTTTTTTCTGCGCGTAATCTGCTGCTTGCAAACAAAAAAACCACCGCTA
CCAGCGGTGGTTTGTTTGCCGGATCAAGAGCTACCAACTCTTTTTCCGAAGGTAACTGGCTTCAGCAGAG
CGCAGATACCAAATACTGTTCTTCTAGTGTAGCCGTAGTTAGGCCACCACTTCAAGAACTCTGTAGCACC
GCCTACATACCTCGCTCTGCTAATCCTGTTACCAGTGGCTGCTGCCAGTGGCGATAAGTCGTGTCTTACC
GGGTTGGACTCAAGACGATAGTTACCGGATAAGGCGCAGCGGTCGGGCTGAACGGGGGGTTCGTGCACAC
AGCCCAGCTTGGAGCGAACGACCTACACCGAACTGAGATACCTACAGCGTGAGCTATGAGAAAGCGCCAC
GCTTCCCGAAGGGAGAAAGGCGGACAGGTATCCGGTAAGCGGCAGGGTCGGAACAGGAGAGCGCACGAGG
GAGCTTCCAGGGGGAAACGCCTGGTATCTTTATAGTCCTGTCGGGTTTCGCCACCTCTGACTTGAGCGTC
GATTTTTGTGATGCTCGTCAGGGGGGCGGAGCCTATGGAAAAACGCCAGCAACGCGGCCTTTTTACGGTT
CCTGGCCTTTTGCTGGCCTTTTGCTCACATGTTCTTTCCTGCGTTATCCCCTGATTCTGTGGATAACCGT
ATTACCGCCTTTGAGTGAGCTGATACCGCTCGCCGCAGCCGAACGACCGAGCGCAGCGAGTCAGTGAGCG
AGGAAGCGGAAGAGCGCCCAATACGCAAACCGCCTCTCCCCGCGCGTTGGCCGATTCATTAATGCAGCTG
GCACGACAGGTTTCCCGACTGGAAAGCGGGCAGTGAGCGCAACGCAATTAATGTGAGTTAGCTCACTCAT
TAGGCACCCCAGGCTTTACACTTTATGCTTCCGGCTCGTATGTTGTGTGGAATTGTGAGCGGATAACAAT
TTCACACAGGAAACAGCTATGACCATGATTACGCCAAGCTCTAGCTAGAGGTCGACCAATTCTCATGTTT
GACAGCTTATCATCGCAGATCCGGGCAACGTTGTTGCCATTGCTGCAGGCGCAGAACTGGTAGGTATGGA
