>Addgene plasmid #47798 | RhopH2-bio | addgene partial sequence | sequence record 71180 | CMV-F 5'-CGCAAATGGGCGGTAGGCGTG-3'
GAACCGTCAGATCCTCACTCTCTTCCGCATCGCTGTCTGCGAGGGCCAGCTGTTGGGCTCGCGGTTGAGG
ACAAACTCTTCGCGGTCTTTCCAGTACTCTTGGATCGGAAACCCGTCGGCCTCCGAACGGTACTCCGCCA
CCGAGGGACCTGAGCGAGTCCGCATCGACCGGATCGGAAAACCTCTCGAGAAAGGCGTCTAACCAGTCAC
AGTCGCAAGGTAGGCTGAGCACCGTGGCGGGCGGCAGCGGGTGGCGGTCGGGGTTGTTTCTGGCGGAGGT
GCTGCTGATGATGTAATTAAAGTAGGCGGTCTTGAGACGGCGGATGGTCGAGGTGAGGTGTGGCAGGCTT
GAGATCCAGCTGTTGGGGTGAGTACTCCCTCTCAAAAGCGGGCATTACTTCTGCGCTAAGATTGTCAGTT
TCCAAAAACGAGGAGGATTTGATATTCACCTGGCCCGATCTGGCCATACACTTGAGTGACAATGACATCC
ACTTTGCCTTTCTCTCCACAGGTGTCCACTCCCAGGTCCAAGTTTGCCACCATGGAGTTTCAGACCCAGG
TACTCATGTCCCTGCTGCTCTGCATGTCTGGTGCGGCCGCCCTGGAACTGAACGAGAAGGTGTCCATCAA
GTACGGCGCCGAGCAGGGCGTGGGCAGCGCCGACAGCAACACCAAGCTGTGCAGCGACATCCTGAAGTAC
CTGTACATGGACGAGTACCTGAGCGAGGGCGACAAGGCCACCTTCGAGAAGAAATGCCACAACGTGATCG
GCAACATCCGGAACACCTTCAGCAACAAGAACACCATCAAAGAGGGCAACGAGTTCCTGATGAGCATCCT
GCACATGAAGTCCCTGTACGGCAACAACAACAATAACAACGCCGGCTCTGAGAGCGATGTGACCCTGAAG
TCTCTGTACCTGA
