>Addgene plasmid #47798 | RhopH2-bio | addgene partial sequence | sequence record 71541 | EBVori-F 5'-CCACTCAGTGTTGGCAAATG-3'
ACCCCTTTGTGTTTGGTCCCCCCCCGTGTCACATGTGGAACAGGGCCCAGTTGGCAAGTTGTACCAACCA
ACTGAAGGGATTACATGCACTGCCCCGCGAAGAAGGGGCAGAGATGTCGTAGTCAGGTTTAGTTCGTCCG
GGGCGGGGATCGATCCTCTAGCTAGAGATCTCCGAGGGATCTCGACCAAATGATTTGCCCTCCCATATGT
CCTTCCGAGTGAGAGACACAAAAAATTCCAACACACTATTGCAATGAAAATAAATTTCCTTTATTAGCCA
GAGGTCGAGGTCGGGGGATCCTTAATTAATCACGTGTCTAGACTTAACGATGATTCCACACCATTTTCTG
TGCATCCAGAATATGATGCAGTGATCCGGAATTCAACCCTTTGGATAAAACCTGGATCTTGGAGTCCATC
TTGACCTCTTCACCTTCACTCAGTAGACATTGCCACACCCCTGCTTCAGGGGCCTGCACTTGAATCACTT
TCTCCTGCCTGGAGACCCTGGCCTCCTGATTCTCCTGCTTCAAGATCAGTCTCATCTTGGGTGAGGTGGG
TCCCATCACCTCACAGGTCAAAGTGTTGCTGTCGGGCTGAGTCACTTTCATCACCACCAGGTTCACTTCC
TGATACAGTATCCCTCTGTCCAGAGTCAGGGTCAGGTTGCCAGAACCAGCAAACTGAAGGGAGACCTGGG
GTATCTGAAGGGTGAGTGGGAGCGTTTCGGACAGCTGGAACTTGGGGTTGCTAGTAGACTTCTGCACAGA
CACCTTTTGGTTCTTTAGGGAGAAGGTGATCCAGGACTGGGAAGAAGGAGCCTTCTCTGCCTTCCATCTC
AACTCTCCCTGCAGGCTTTCCTCTCCAAGGTTGAGTGGG
