>Addgene plasmid #47798 | RhopH2-bio | addgene partial sequence | sequence record 72073 | rCd4-R 5'-TCCCTGCAGGCTTTCCTCTCCAAGGTTGAG-3'
CCTCACTCTTATAGGCCGTGATGGAGGTCGACGGCGCGCCGCTGGACTTCAGAATGTACAGATTCTTGAT
CAGGTCCTCGGAGATCTCTTTGTAGGGGTCGCTGATGTCCAGGTTAATGGTGGCCAGGGGGTAGTTGATG
AAGCAGTCGTCGTTGGGGTCCTCAGACACCAGATGCTCATTCTTCATGTGGAACACTTTCAGATTGTGCT
TCACGCTGCTGAAATCGTACACGGGCTTGTGGGCCAGGTTAAAGTGTTCCTCTGTCAGGATGGGCTCGGT
CAGGTATGTGCTCTTGCCCATGCAGATCTTGATGTTGCCCTTCTGGATATCGTGCCGCTTGATCTCTTCG
CTGGTCAGGGCATCGGACACGATGTTCTTGATGTAGGCCTCGTTGATGTAGATTGTCATGTACTTCCGTC
TGTTGTAGGGCTGGATCTCGGGCACCAGGGCGTTGTTGATGGTCATGTCGTAGATCCGCTGCTTGGACTC
TTTGATGACCACCTTGTTAAAGTGCAGCTTGGTGCAGGGGCCGAAGCACTCGGGGATGTTGATCTTATCC
AGCAGCAGATATTCCAGGGTGCCCTCGGTCACGAACAGCCGGGACACTTTCTTGGGGTTGTTCAGAGGCA
CATTGGACATCAGGTAGTAGGGCTGCTTCAGCACGTACACCTTGTTGTTCAGAAAATCGTTAGGGTGGAT
CCGGTGGATGAAGTCGCTGTGGTGGTTCTTGTAGTAGTCCAGCTTGCACTGGTAGTAGGCAGACTTCACT
TTCTGGGCGATCTCGGCCCGGTTTTCCTCTTTGCTGTCCCGCAGGGTGATGAACAGGACTTGCATCTTTT
CCTGGCAGTGGCTCTCGCTGTGCACCATGGGGCTGTAGTAATCCA
